Addgene plasmid #69601: pNUT N6His Y95F/Y188F hTFNG
Purpose: Expresses N-His tagged nonglycosylated human serum transferrin unable to bind iron in the N-lobe
Depositing lab: Ross MacGillivray & Anne Mason. Depositing organization: University of British Columbia. Publication: Expression, purification, and characterization of authentic monoferric and apo-human serum transferrins. Mason AB, Halbrooks PJ, Larouche JR, Briggs SK, Moffett ML, Ramsey JE, Connolly SA, Smith VC, MacGillivray RT. Protein Expr Purif. 2004 Aug;36(2):318-26. 10.1016/j.pep.2004.04.013 PubMed 15249056.
Backbone
  Vector backbone: pNUT
  Backbone size w/o insert (bp): 7400
  Total vector size (bp): 9700
  Vector type: Mammalian Expression
  Selectable markers: Methotrexate
Growth in bacteria
  Bacterial resistance: Ampicillin, 100 μg/mL
  Growth temperature: 37°C
  Growth strain: DH5alpha
  Copy number: Unknown
Gene/Insert
  Gene/Insert name: mutated human serum transferrin (alt name: Y95F/Y188F hTF)
  Species: H. sapiens (human)
  Insert size (bp): 2136
  Mutation: Asn413 Asp, Asn611Asp, Tyr95Phe, Tyr188Phe
  GenBank ID: AF28814 PRO1557, PRO2086, TFQTL1
  Entrez Gene: TF (a.k.a. HEL-S-71p, PRO1557, PRO2086, TFQTL1)
  Promoter: SV40
  Tag / fusion protein: N-terminal signal peptide, 4 aa link, 6 His, Factor Xa cleavage site (N terminal on insert); Hexa His tag (N terminal on insert)
  Cloning method: Restriction Enzyme; 5′ cloning site SmaI (not destroyed); 3′ cloning site SmaI (not destroyed)
  Sequencing primers: 5′ CCTTTGCGCCCGGACTCG; 3′ GTGGCAACTTCCAGGGCC
Resource information
  A portion of this plasmid was derived from a plasmid made by: Dr. Ross T.A,. MacGillivray UBC Vancouver CA
Terms and licenses: Academic/Nonprofit Terms; Industry Terms: Not Available to Industry
How to cite: pNUT N6His Y95F/Y188F hTFNG was a gift from Ross MacGillivray & Anne Mason (Addgene plasmid # 69601 ; http://n2t.net/addgene:69601 ; RRID:Addgene_69601)
