[The description below was written by a language model from this plasmid's Addgene catalogue record and pLannotate feature annotations shown in this document.]
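Description:
pNUT N6His Y95F/Y188F hTFNG is a mammalian expression plasmid built on the pNUT backbone for producing a recombinant, nonglycosylated human serum transferrin that cannot bind iron in its N-lobe. It is propagated in E. coli through a high-copy ColE1/pUC-type origin with ampicillin selection (AmpR with its bla promoter). In mammalian cells it is selected with methotrexate, using a mouse dihydrofolate reductase (DHFR) cassette. The annotated SV40 enhancer/early promoter lies directly upstream of DHFR on the reverse strand. Hepatitis B virus-derived fragments (parts of X, the epsilon element and core) lie downstream of DHFR, where they probably provide 3′ processing signals, though the record does not say so. Scattered fragments of lacI, lacZα, rop, bom and TcR appear to be nonfunctional cloning remnants.

The payload is a 2,136 bp human TF coding sequence inserted at SmaI sites and followed by the human growth hormone polyadenylation signal. Tyr95Phe and Tyr188Phe replace two N-lobe tyrosines, which the record links to the loss of iron binding in that lobe. Asn413Asp and Asn611Asp account for the nonglycosylated designation. At the N terminus the protein carries a signal peptide for secretion, a four-residue linker, a hexahistidine tag for affinity purification and a Factor Xa site for tag removal.

The catalogue lists SV40 as the insert promoter, but the only SV40 promoter in the feature table is oriented toward DHFR, and no promoter is annotated upstream of TF. The sequence record is also 8,074 nt against a stated total size of about 9,700 bp, so the annotation may be incomplete. The construct is intended for expressing and purifying authentic monoferric transferrin carrying iron only in the C-lobe.
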