Features (pLannotate 1.2.2; 18 found; start..end, strand, type, name):
      1..2136    +  CDS            TF: TRFE_HUMAN - Experimental evidence at protein level: Swiss-Prot protein existence level 1. (Microbial infection) Serves as an iron source for Neisseria species, which capture the protein and extract its iron for their own use. From Homo sapiens (Human).
   2311..2933    +  polyA_signal   hGH poly(A) signal: human growth hormone polyadenylation signal
   2967..2983    -  protein_bind   lac operator: The lac repressor binds to the lac operator to inhibit transcription in E. coli. This inhibition can be relieved by adding lactose or isopropyl-β-D-thiogalactopyranoside (IPTG). lac repressor encoded by lacI
   2991..3021    -  promoter       lac promoter: promoter for the E. coli lac operon
   3036..3057    -  protein_bind   CAP binding site: CAP binding activates transcription in the presence of cAMP. E. coli catabolite activator protein
   3070..3162    -  CDS            lacI (fragment): lac repressor; lacI; The lac repressor binds to the lac operator to inhibit transcription in E. coli. This inhibition can be relieved by adding lactose or isopropyl-β-D-thiogalactopyranoside (IPTG).
   3345..3933    -  rep_origin     ori: high-copy-number ColE1/pMB1/pBR322/pUC origin of replication
   4104..4964    -  CDS            AmpR: β-lactamase; bla; confers resistance to ampicillin, carbenicillin, and related antibiotics
   4965..5069    -  promoter       AmpR promoter: bla
   5164..5199    +  CDS            rop (fragment): Rop protein, which maintains plasmids at low copy number; rop
   5301..5400    +  misc_feature   bom (fragment): basis of mobility region from pBR322
   5406..5560    -  CDS            lacZα (fragment): LacZα fragment of β-galactosidase; lacZ fragment
   5580..5861    -  CDS            TcR (fragment): tetracycline efflux protein; tet; confers resistance to tetracycline
   5853..5945    -  CDS            C (fragment): CAPSD_HBVCP - Experimental evidence at protein level: Swiss-Prot protein existence level 1. Encapsidates hepatitis delta genome. From Chimpanzee hepatitis B virus (isolate United Kingdom/LSH/1988) (HBVcpz).
   5938..5998    -  ncRNA          HBV epsilon: Accession: RF01047 - HBV RNA encapsidation signal epsilon
   6011..6448    -  CDS            X (fragment): X_HBVA3 - Experimental evidence at protein level: Swiss-Prot protein existence level 1. Multifunctional protein that plays a role in silencing host antiviral defenses and promoting viral transcription. Does not seem to be essential for HBV infection. May be directly involved in development of cirrhosis and liver cancer (hepatocellular carcinoma). Most of cytosolic activities involve modulation of cytosolic calcium. The effect on apoptosis is controversial depending on the cell types in which the studies have been conducted. May induce apoptosis by localizing in mitochondria and causing loss of
   6526..7089    -  CDS            DHFR: mouse dihydrofolate reductase; Mus musculus Dhfr
   7117..7474    -  promoter       SV40 promoter: SV40 enhancer and early promoter
>Addgene plasmid #69601 | pNUT N6His Y95F/Y188F hTFNG | depositor full sequence | sequence record 124729 | pNUTN6His Y95F/Y188F hTFNG
ATGAGGCTCGCCGTGGGAGCCCTGCTGGTCTGCGCCGTTCTAGGGCTGTGTCTGGCTGTCCCTGATAAAC
ATCATCATCATCATCATATCGAGGGAAGGGTCCCTGATAAAACTGTGAGATGGTGTGCAGTGTCGGAGCA
TGAGGCCACTAAGTGCCAGAGTTTCCGCGACCATATGAAAAGCGTCATTCCATCCGATGGTCCCAGTGTT
GCTTGTGTGAAGAAAGCCTCCTACCTTGATTGCATCAGGGCCATTGCGGCAAACGAAGCGGATGCTGTGA
CACTGGATGCAGGTTTGGTGTATGATGCTTACCTGGCTCCCAATAACCTGAAGCCTGTGGTGGCAGAGTT
CTATGGGTCAAAAGAGGATCCACAGACTTTCTTTTATGCTGTTGCTGTGGTGAAGAAGGATAGTGGCTTC
CAGATGAACCAGCTTCGAGGCAAGAAGTCCTGCCACACGGGTCTAGGCAGGTCCGCTGGGTGGAACATCC
CCATAGGCTTACTTTACTGTGACTTACCTGAGCCACGTAAACCTCTTGAGAAAGCAGTGGCCAATTTCTT
CTCGGGCAGCTGTGCCCCTTGTGCGGATGGGACGGACTTCCCCCAGCTGTGTCAACTGTGTCCAGGGTGT
GGCTGCTCCACCCTTAACCAATACTTCGGCTTCTCGGGAGCCTTCAAGTGTCTGAAGGATGGTGCTGGGG
ATGTGGCCTTTGTCAAGCACTCGACTATATTTGAGAACTTGGCAAACAAGGCTGACAGGGACCAGTATGA
GCTGCTTTGCCTGGACAACACCCGGAAGCCGGTAGATGAATACAAGGACTGCCACTTGGCCCAGGTCCCT
TCTCATACCGTCGTGGCCCGAAGTATGGGCGGCAAGGAGGACTTGATCTGGGAGCTTCTCAACCAGGCCC
AGGAACATTTTGGCAAAGACAAATCAAAAGAATTCCAACTATTCAGCTCTCCTCATGGGAAGGACCTGCT
GTTTAAGGACTCTGCCCACGGGTTTTTAAAAGTCCCCCCCAGGATGGATGCCAAGATGTACCTGGGCTAT
GAGTATGTCACTGCCATCCGGAATCTACGGGAAGGCACATGCCCAGAAGCCCCAACAGATGAATGCAAGC
CTGTGAAGTGGTGTGCGCTGAGCCACCACGAGAGGCTCAAGTGTGATGAGTGGAGTGTTAACAGTGTAGG
GAAAATAGAGTGTGTATCAGCAGAGACCACCGAAGACTGCATCGCCAAGATCATGAATGGAGAAGCTGAT
GCCATGAGCTTGGATGGAGGGTTTGTCTACATAGCGGGCAAGTGTGGTCTGGTGCCTGTCTTGGCAGAAA
ACTACGATAAGAGCGATAATTGTGAGGATACACCAGAGGCAGGGTATTTTGCTGTAGCAGTGGTGAAGAA
ATCAGCTTCTGACCTCACCTGGGACAATCTGAAAGGCAAGAAGTCCTGCCATACGGCAGTTGGCAGAACC
GCTGGCTGGAACATCCCCATGGGCCTGCTCTACAATAAGATCAACCACTGCAGATTTGATGAATTTTTCA
GTGAAGGTTGTGCCCCTGGGTCTAAGAAAGACTCCAGTCTCTGTAAGCTGTGTATGGGCTCAGGCCTAAA
CCTGTGTGAACCCAACAACAAAGAGGGATACTACGGCTACACAGGCGCTTTCAGGTGTCTGGTTGAGAAG
GGAGATGTGGCCTTTGTGAAACACCAGACTGTCCCACAGAACACTGGGGGAAAAAACCCTGATCCATGGG
CTAAGAATCTGAATGAAAAAGACTATGAGTTGCTGTGCCTTGATGGTACCAGGAAACCTGTGGAGGAGTA
TGCGAACTGCCACCTGGCCAGAGCCCCGAATCACGCTGTGGTCACACGGAAAGATAAGGAAGCTTGCGTC
CACAAGATATTACGTCAACAGCAGCACCTATTTGGAAGCGACGTAACTGACTGCTCGGGCAACTTTTGTT
TGTTCCGGTCGGAAACCAAGGACCTTCTGTTCAGAGATGACACAGTATGTTTGGCCAAACTTCATGACAG
AAACACATATGAAAAATACTTAGGAGAAGAATATGTCAAGGCTGTTGGTAACCTGAGAAAATGCTCCACC
TCATCACTCCTGGAAGCCTGCACTTTCCGTAGACCTTAAAATCTCAGAGGTAGGGCTGCCACCAAGGTGA
AGATGGGAACGCAGATGATCCATGAGTTTGCCCTGGTTTCACTGGCCCAAGTGGTTTGTGCTAACCACGT
CTGTCTTCACAGCTCTGTGTTGCCATGTGTGCTGAACAAAAAATAAAAATTATTATTGATTTTATATTTC
GGGTGGCATCCCTGTGACCCCTCCCCAGTGCCTCTCCTGGCCCTGGAAGTTGCCACTCCAGTGCCCACCA
GCCTTGTCCTAATAAAATTAAGTTGCATCATTTTGTCTGACTAGGTGTCCTTCTATAATATTATGGGGTG
GAGGGGGGTGGTATGGAGCAAGGGGCAAGTTGGGAAGACAACCTGTAGGGCCTGCGGGGTCTATTGGGAA
CCAAGCTGGAGTGCAGTGGCACAATCTTGGCTCACTGCAATCTCCGCCTCCTGGGTTCAAGCGATTCTCC
TGCCTCAGCCTCCCGAGTTGTTGGGATTCCAGGCATGCATGACCAGGCTCAGCTAATTTTTGTTTTTTTG
GTAGAGACGGGGTTTCACCATATTGGCCAGGCTGGTCTCCAACTCCTAATCTCAGGTGATCTACCCACCT
TGGCCTCCCAAATTGCTGGGATTACAGGCGTGAACCACTGCTCCCTTCCCTGTCCTTCTGATTTTAAAAT
AACTATACCAGCAGGAGGACGTCCAGACACAGCATAGGCTACCTGGCCATGCCCAACCGGTGGGACATTT
GAGTTGCTTGCTTGGCACTGTCCTCTCATGCGTTGGGTCCACTCAGTAGATGCCTGTTGAATTCGTAATC
ATGTCATAGCTGTTTCCTGTGTGAAATTGTTATCCGCTCACAATTCCACACAACATACGAGCCGGAAGCA
TAAAGTGTAAAGCCTGGGGTGCCTAATGAGTGAGCTAACTCACATTAATTGCGTTGCGCTCACTGCCCGC
TTTCCAGTCGGGAAACCTGTCGTGCCAGCTGCATTAATGAATCGGCCAACGCGCGGGGAGAGGCGGTTTG
CGTATTGGGCGCTCTTCCGCTTCCTCGCTCACTGACTCGCTGCGCTCGGTCGTTCGGCTGCGGCGAGCGG
TATCAGCTCACTCAAAGGCGGTAATACGGTTATCCACAGAATCAGGGGATAACGCAGGAAAGAACATGTG
AGCAAAAGGCCAGCAAAAGGCCAGGAACCGTAAAAAGGCCGCGTTGCTGGCGTTTTTCCATAGGCTCCGC
CCCCCTGACGAGCATCACAAAAATCGACGCTCAAGTCAGAGGTGGCGAAACCCGACAGGACTATAAAGAT
ACCAGGCGTTTCCCCCTGGAAGCTCCCTCGTGCGCTCTCCTGTTCCGACCCTGCCGCTTACCGGATACCT
GTCCGCCTTTCTCCCTTCGGGAAGCGTGGCGCTTTCTCATAGCTCACGCTGTAGGTATCTCAGTTCGGTG
TAGGTCGTTCGCTCCAAGCTGGGCTGTGTGCACGAACCCCCCGTTCAGCCCGACCGCTGCGCCTTATCCG
GTAACTATCGTCTTGAGTCCAACCCGGTAAGACACGACTTATCGCCACTGGCAGCAGCCACTGGTAACAG
GATTAGCAGAGCGAGGTATGTAGGCGGTGCTACAGAGTTCTTGAAGTGGTGGCCTAACTACGGCTACACT
AGAAGAACAGTATTTGGTATCTGCGCTCTGCTGAAGCCAGTTACCTTCGGAAAAAGAGTTGGTAGCTCTT
GATCCGGCAAACAAACCACCGCTGGTAGCGGTGGTTTTTTTGTTTGCAAGCAGCAGATTACGCGCAGAAA
AAAAGGATCTCAAGAAGATCCTTTGATCTTTTCTACGGGGTCTGACGCTCAGTGGAACGAAAACTCACGT
TAAGGGATTTTGGTCATGAGATTATCAAAAAGGATCTTCACCTAGATCCTTTTAAATTAAAAATGAAGTT
TTAAATCAATCTAAAGTATATATGAGTAAACTTGGTCTGACAGTTACCAATGCTTAATCAGTGAGGCACC
TATCTCAGCGATCTGTCTATTTCGTTCATCCATAGTTGCCTGACTCCCCGTCGTGTAGATAACTACGATA
CGGGAGGGCTTACCATCTGGCCCCAGTGCTGCAATGATACCGCGAGACCCACGCTCACCGGCTCCAGATT
TATCAGCAATAAACCAGCCAGCCGGAAGGGCCGAGCGCAGAAGTGGTCCTGCAACTTTATCCGCCTCCAT
CCAGTCTATTAATTGTTGCCGGGAAGCTAGAGTAAGTAGTTCGCCAGTTAATAGTTTGCGCAACGTTGTT
GCCATTGCTACAGGCATCGTGGTGTCACGCTCGTCGTTTGGTATGGCTTCATTCAGCTCCGGTTCCCAAC
GATCAAGGCGAGTTACATGATCCCCCATGTTGTGCAAAAAAGCGGTTAGCTCCTTCGGTCCTCCGATCGT
TGTCAGAAGTAAGTTGGCCGCAGTGTTATCACTCATGGTTATGGCAGCACTGCATAATTCTCTTACTGTC
ATGCCATCCGTAAGATGCTTTTCTGTGACTGGTGAGTACTCAACCAAGTCATTCTGAGAATAGTGTATGC
GGCGACCGAGTTGCTCTTGCCCGGCGTCAATACGGGATAATACCGCGCCACATAGCAGAACTTTAAAAGT
GCTCATCATTGGAAAACGTTCTTCGGGGCGAAAACTCTCAAGGATCTTACCGCTGTTGAGATCCAGTTCG
ATGTAACCCACTCGTGCACCCAACTGATCTTCAGCATCTTTTACTTTCACCAGCGTTTCTGGGTGAGCAA
AAACAGGAAGGCAAAATGCCGCAAAAAAGGGAATAAGGGCGACACGGAAATGTTGAATACTCATACTCTT
CCTTTTTCAATATTATTGAAGCATTTATCAGGGTTATTGTCTCATGAGCGGATACATATTTGAATGTATT
TAGAAAAATAAACAAATAGGGGTTCCGCGCACATTTCCCCGAAAAGTGCCACCTGACGTCTAAGAAACCA
TTATTATCATGACATTAACCTATAAAAATAGGCGTATCACGAGGCCCTTTCGTCTCGCGCGTTTCGGTGA
TGACGGTGAAAACCTCTGACACATGCAGCTCCCGGAGACGGTCACAGCTTGTCTGTAAGCGGATGCCGGG
AGCAGACAAGCCCGTCAGGGCGCGTCAGCGGGTGTTGGCGGGTGTCGGGGCTGGCTTAACTATGCGGCAT
CAGAGCAGATTGTACTGAGAGTGCACCATATGCGGTGTGAAATACCGCACAGATGCGTAAGGAGAAAATA
CCGCATCAGGCGCCATTCGCCATTCAGGCTGCGCAACTGTTGGGAAGGGCGATCGGTGCGGGCCTCTTCG
CTATTACGCCAGCTGGCGAAAGGGGGATGTGCTGCAAGGCGATTAAGTTGGGTAACGCCAGGGTTTTCCC
AGTCACGACGTTGTAAAACGACGGCCAGTGCCAAGCTTGCATGCCTGCAGGTCGACGCTCTCCCTTATGC
GACTCCTGCATTAGGAAGCAGCCCAGTAGTAGGTTGAGGCCGTTGAGCACCGCCGCCGCAAGGAATGGTG
CATGCAAGGAGATGGCGCCCAACAGTCCCCCGGCCACGGGGCCTGCCACCATACCCACGCCGAAACAAGC
GCTCATGAGCCCGAAGTGGCGAGCCCGATCTTCCCCATCGGTGATGTCGGCGATATAGGCGCCAGCAACC
GCACCTGTGGCGCCGGTGATGCCGGCCACGATGCGTCCGGCGTAGAGGATCTCTGACGGAAGGAAAGAAG
TCAGAAGGCAAAAACGAGAGTAACTCCACAGTAGCTCCAAATTCTTTATAAGGGTCAATGTCCATGCCCC
AAAGCCACCCAAGGCACAGCTTGGAGGCTTGAACAGTGGGACATGTACAAGAGATGATTAGGCAGAGGTG
AAAAAGTTGCATGGTGCTGGTGCGCAGACCAATTTATGCCTACAGCCTCCTAATACAAAGACCTTTAACC
TAATCTCCTCCCCCAGCTCCTCCCAGTCCTTAAACACACAGTCTTTGAAGTAGGCCTCAAGGTCGGTCGT
TGACATTGCTGGGAGTCCAAGAGTCCTCTTATGTAAGACCTTGGGCAGGATCTGATGGGCGTTCACGGTG
GTCTCCATGCAACGTGCAGAGGTGAAGCGAAGTGCACACGGACCGGCAGATGAGAAGGCACAGACGGGGA
GACCGCGTAAAGAGAGGTGCGCCCCGTGGTCGGCTGGAACGGCAGACGGAGAAGGGGACGAGAGAGTCCC
AAGCGGCCCCGCGAGGGGTCGTCCGCGGGATTCAGCGCCGACGGGACGTAAACAAAGGACGTCCCGCGAA
GGATCTAAAGCCAGCAAAAGTCCCATGGTCTTATAAAAATGCATAGCTTTAGGAGGGGAGCAGAGAACTT
GAAAGCATCTTCCTGTTAGTCTTTCTTCTCGTAGACTTCAAACTTATACTTGATGCCTTTTTCCTCCTGG
ACCTCAGAGAGGACGCCTGGGTATTCTGGGAGAAGTTTATATTTCCCCAAATCAATTTCTGGGAAAAACG
TGTCACTTTCAAATTCCTGCATGATCCTTGTCACAAAGAGTCTGAGGTGGCCTGGTTGATTCATGGCTTC
CTGGTAAACAGAACTGCCTCCGACTATCCAAACCATGTCTACTTTACTTGCCAATTCCGGTTGTTCAATA
AGTCTTAAGGCATCATCCAAACTTTTGGCAAGAAAATGAGCTCCTCGTGGTGGTTCTTTGAGTTCTCTAC
TGAGAACTATATTAATTCTGTCCTTTAAAGGTCGATTCTTCTCAGGAATGGAGAACCAGGTTTTCCTACC
CATAATCACCAGATTCTGTTTACCTTCCACTGAAGAGGTTGTGGTCATTCTTTGGAAGTACTTGAACTCG
TTCCTGAGCGGAGGCCAGGGTCGGTCTCCGTTCTTGCCAATCCCCATATTTTGGGACACGGCGACGATGC
AGTTCAATGGTCGAACCATGATGGCAATTCTAGAATCGATAAGCTTTTTGCAAAAGCCTAGGCCTCCAAA
AAAGCCTCCTCACTACTTCTGGAATAGCTCAGAGGCCGAGGCGGCCTCGGCCTCTGCATAAATAAAAAAA
ATTAGTCAGCCATGGGGCGGAGAATGGGCGGAACTGGGCGGAGTTAGGGGCGGGATGGGCGGAGTTAGGG
GCGGGACTATGGTTGCTGACTAATTGAGATGCATGCTTTGCATACTTCTGCCTGCTGGGGAGCCTGGGGA
CTTTCCACACCTGGTTGCTGACTAATTGAGATGCATGCTTTGCATACTTCTGCCTGCTGGGGAGCCTGGG
GACTTTCCACACCCTAACTGACACACATTCCACAGCTGGTTCTTTCCGCCTCAGAAGGTACCTTGGTTTT
TAAAACCAGCCTGGAGTAGAGCAGATGGGTTAAGGTGAGTGACCCCTCAGCCCTGGACATTCTTAGATGA
GCCCCCTCAGGAGTAGAGAATAATGTTGAGATGAGTTCTGTTGGCTAAAATAATCAAGGCTAGTCTTTAT
AAAACTGTCTCCTCTTCTCCTAGCTTCGATCCAGAGAGAGACCTGGGCGGAGCTGGTCGCTGCTCAGGAA
CTCCAGGAAAGGAGAAGCTGAGGTTACCACGCTGCGAATGGGTTTACGGAGATAGCTGGCTTTCCGGGGT
GAGTTCTCGTAAACTCCAGAGCAGCGATAGGCCGTAATATCGGGGAAAGCACTATAGGGACATGATGTTC
CACACGTCACATGGGTCGTCCTATCCGAGCCAGTCGTGCCAAAGGGGCGGTCCCGCTGTGCACACTGGCG
CTCCAGGGAGCTCTGCACTCCGCCCGAAAAGTGCGCTCGGCTCTGCCAAGGACGCGGGGCGCGTGACTAT
GCGTGGGCTGGAGCAACCGCCTGCTGGGTGCAAACCCTTTGCGCCCGGACTCGTCCAACGACTATAAAGA
GGGCAGGCTGTCCTCTAAGCGTCA
