>Addgene plasmid #69601 | pNUT N6His Y95F/Y188F hTFNG | addgene partial sequence | sequence record 129374 | pNUT-R 5'-GTGGCAACTTCCAGGGCC-3'
ATGCCACCCCTAGAGTCGACTCAATCAATCAGCGGCCGCCCTCGAGCTATTAAGGTCTACGGAAAGTGCA
GGCTTCCAGGAGTGATGAGGTGGAGCATTTTCTCAGGTTACCAACAGCCTTGACATATTCTTCTCCTAAG
TATTTTTCATATGTGTTTCTGTCATGAAGTTTGGCCAAACATACTGTGTCATCTCTGAACAGAAGGTCCT
TGGTTTCCGACCGGAACAAACAAAAGTTGCCCGAGCAGTCAGTTACGTCGCTTCCAAATAGGTGCTGCTG
TTGACGTAATATCTTGTGGACGCAAGCTTCCTTATCTTTCCGTGTGACCACAGCGTGATTCGGGGCTCTG
GCCAGGTGGCAGTTCGCATACTCCTCCACAGGTTTCCTGGTACCATCAAGGCACAGCAACTCATAGTCTT
TTTCATTCAGATTCTTAGCCCATGGATCAGGGTTTTTTCCCCCAGTGTTCTGTGGGACAGTCTGGTGTTT
CACAAAGGCCACATCTCCCTTCTCAACCAGACACCTGAAAGCGCCTGTGTAGCCGTAGTATCCCTCTTTG
TTGTTGGGTTCACACAGGTTTAGGCCTGAGCCCATACACAGCTTACAGAGACTGGAGTCTTTCTTAGACC
CAGGGGCACAACCTTCACTGAAAAATTCATCAAATCTGCAGTGGTTGATCTTATTGTAGAGCAGGCCCAT
GGGGATGTTCCAGCCAGCGGTTCTGCCAACTGCCGTATGGCAGGACTTCTTGCCTTTCAGATTGTCCCAG
GTGAGGTCAGAAGCTGATTTCTTCACCACTGCTACAGCAAAATACCCTGCCTCTGGTGTATCCTCACAAT
TATCGCTCTTATCGTAGTTTTCTGCCAAGACAGGCACCAGACCACACTTGCCCGCTATGTAGACAAACCC
TCCATCCAAGCTCATGGCATCAGCTTCTCCATTCATGATCTTGGCGATGC
