>Addgene plasmid #69601 | pNUT N6His Y95F/Y188F hTFNG | addgene partial sequence | sequence record 129379 | pNUT-F 5'-CCTTTGCGCCCGGACTCG-3'
AGCGTCACCCCTAGAGTCGACGCGGCCGCCCGGGAAGATGAGGCTCGCCGTGGGAGCCCTGCTGGTCTGC
GCCGTCCTAGGGCTGTGTCTGGCTGTCCCTGATAAACATCATCATCATCATCATATCGAGGGAAGGGTCC
CTGATAAAACTGTGAGATGGTGTGCAGTGTCGGAGCATGAGGCCACTAAGTGCCAGAGTTTCCGCGACCA
TATGAAAAGCGTCATTCCATCCGATGGTCCCAGTGTTGCTTGTGTGAAGAAAGCCTCCTACCTTGATTGC
ATCAGGGCCATTGCGGCAAACGAAGCGGATGCTGTGACACTGGATGCAGGTTTGGTGTATGATGCTTACC
TGGCTCCCAATAACCTGAAGCCTGTGGTGGCAGAGTTCTATGGGTCAAAAGAGGATCCACAGACTTTCTT
TTATGCTGTTGCTGTGGTGAAGAAGGATAGTGGCTTCCAGATGAACCAGCTTCGAGGCAAGAAGTCCTGC
CACACGGGTCTAGGCAGGTCCGCTGGGTGGAACATCCCCATAGGCTTACTTTACTGTGACTTACCTGAGC
CACGTAAACCTCTTGAGAAAGCAGTGGCCAATTTCTTCTCGGGCAGCTGTGCCCCTTGTGCGGATGGGAC
GGACTTCCCCCAGCTGTGTCAACTGTGTCCAGGGTGTGGCTGCTCCACCCTTAACCAATACTTCGGCTTC
TCGGGAGCCTTCAAGTGTCTGAAGGATGGTGCTGGGGATGTGGCCTTTGTCAAGCACTCGACTATATTTG
AGAACTTGGCAAACAAGGCTGACAGGGACCAGTATGAGCTGCTTTGCCTGGACAACACCCGGAAGCCGGT
AGATGAATACAAGGACTGCCACTTGGCCCAGGTCCCTTCTCATACCGTCGTGGCCCGAAGTATGGGCGGC
AAGGAGGACTTGATCT
